>Addgene plasmid #222608 | MAC3-N-GFP-Myr | addgene full sequence | sequence record 441396 | Addgene NGS Result
TTGGCCAAGGAAGTTCCTATACTTTCTAGAGAATAGGAACTTCGGAATAGGAACTTCTAGGTACGTGAAC
CATCACCCT
[91 nt withheld, positions 80-170]
G
[124 nt withheld, positions 172-295]
GGGGATACCCCCTAGAGCCCCAGCTGGTTCTTTCCGCCTCAGAAGCCATAGAGCCCACCGCATCCCCAGC
ATGCCTGCTATTGTCTTCCCAATCCTCCCCCTTGCTGTCCTGCCCCACCCCACCCCCCAGAATAGAATGA
CACCTACTCAGACAATGCGATGCAATTTCCTCATTTTATTAGGAAAGGACAGTGGGAGTGGCACCTTCCA
GGGTCAAGGAAGGCACGGGGGAGGGGCAAACAACAGATGGCTGGCAACTAGAAGGCACAGTCGAGGCTGA
TCAGCGGGTTTAAACGGGGGCGCGCCCTACTGGCGTTTGCTGCAGCATTTGTTGCCCATACCGGTCACCA
CTTTGTACAAGAAAGCTGGGTCCTTGAACAGCTCGTCCATGCCGAGAGTGATCCCGGCGGCGGTCACGAA
CTCCAGCAGGACCATGTGATCGCGCTTCTCGTTGGGGTCTTTGCTCAGGGCGGACTGGGTGCTCAGGTAG
TGGTTGTCGGGCAGCAGCACGGGGCCGTCGCCGATGGGGGTGTTCTGCTGGTAGTGGTCGGCGAGCTGCA
CGCTGCCGTCCTCGATGTTGTGGCGGATCTTGAAGTTCACCTTGATGCCGTTCTTCTGCTTGTCGGCCAT
GATATAGACGTTGTGGCTGTTGTAGTTGTACTCCAGCTTGTGCCCCAGGATGTTGCCGTCCTCCTTGAAG
TCGATGCCCTTCAGCTCGATGCGGTTCACCAGGGTGTCGCCCTCGAACTTCACCTCGGCGCGGGTCTTGT
AGTTGCCGTCGTCCTTGAAGAAGATGGTGCGCTCCTGGACGTAGCCTTCGGGCATGGCGGACTTGAAGAA
GTCGTGCTGCTTCATGTGGTCGGGGTAGCGGCTGAAGCACTGCACGCCGTAGGTCAGGGTGGTCACGAGG
GTGGGCCAGGGCACGGGCAGCTTGCCGGTGGTGCAGATGAACTTCAGGGTCAGCTTGCCGTAGGTGGCAT
CGCCCTCGCCCTCGCCGGACACGCTGAACTTGTGGCCGTTTACGTCGCCGTCCAGCTCGACCAGGATGGG
CACCACCCCGGTGAACAGCTCCTCGCCCTTGCTCACCATGTTGAAGCCTGCTTTTTTGTACAAACTTGTG
ATATCGGCCGCTTTTTCGAACTGCGGGTGGCTCCACGATCCACCTCCCGATCCACCTCCGGAACCTCCAC
CTTTCTCGAACTGCGGGTGGCTCCAGCTAGCCATGGTGGATCCGAGCTCGGTACCGGCATAGTCAGGAAC
ATCGTATGGGTAGTCCTTCTCCTTGAACTTCTTCAGGTTCTCGCTGATTCTCTTCAGCACCTTCAGCAGC
ACCTCCTTTCTGTCCCAGTCCTTGCCGGTGATCTCGTACAGGGTGGTGGCTCTGTCCTTGATCTCCTCGG
GGATCTCTCTCTGGTTCACGTTGATGCCGATGCCCACGATCAGCTTGTCCTTGCTCAGCTCGCACAGCAC
GCCGCTCACCTTCTTCTCCTGGAAGTACACGTCGTTGGGCCACTTCAGGCTGAAGGGGATCTCGGTGATC
TCCTCCAGGGCCTCGCTCACGCTCAGGCCCAGCACCAGGGGCAGCTGCAGCAGGTTCTCGAACTCCTTGG
GGTTCAGCAGGAAGCTGAAGTACAGGCCGCCCTCCTGGCTCAGCCACTTTCTGCCCGGGCCGCCTCTGCC
CTTGGTCTGTCTGTCGGCCACCAGGGCGGTGCCGTAGGACACGTTCCACTCCTTCAGTCTCTCCTGGGTG
CTGTCCACCTCCTTCAGCCAGATCAGGTTCTTGAACATGGTCTCGAGCGGCCGCCACTGTGCTGGATATC
TGCAGAATTCCACCACACTGGACTAGTGGATCCGAGCTCGGTACCAAGCTTAAGTTTAAACGCTAGAGTC
CGGAGGCTGGATCGGTCCCGGTGTCTTCTATGGAGGTCAAAACAGCGTGGATGGCGTCTCCAGGCGATCT
GACGGTTCACTAAACGAGCTCGTCGACGATCTCTATCACTGATAGGGAGATCTCTATCACTGATAGGGAG
AGCTCTGCTTATATAGACCTCCCACCGTACACGCCTACCGCCCATTTGCGTCAATGGGGCGGAGTTGTTA
CGACATTTTGGAAAGTCCCGTTGATTTTGGTGCCAAAACAAACTCCCATTGACGTCAATGGGGTGGAGAC
TTGGAAATCCCCGTGAGTCAAACCGCTATCCACGCCCATTGATGTACTGCCAAAACCGCATCACCATGGT
AATAGCGATGACTAATACGTAGATGTACTGCCAAGTAGGAAAGTCCCATAAGGTCATGTACTGGGCATAA
TGCCAGGCGGGCCATTTACCGTCATTGACGTCAATAGGGGGCGTACTTGGCATATGATACACTTGATGTA
CTGCCAAGTGGGCAGTTTACCGTAAATACTCCACCCATTGACGTCAATGGAAAGTCCCTATTGGCGTTAC
TATGGGAACATACGTCATTATTGACGTCAATGGGCGGGGGTCGTTGGGCGGTCAGCCAGGCGGGCCATTT
ACCGTAAGTTATGTAACGCGGAACTCCATATATGGGCTATGAACTAATGACCCCGTAATTGATTACTATT
AATAACTAGTCAATAATCAATGTCAACGCGTATATCTGGCCCGTACATCGCGAAGCAGCGCAAAACGCCT
AACCCTAAGCAGATTCTTCATGCAATTGTCGGTCAAGCCTTGCCTTGTTGTAGCTTAAATTTTGCTCGCG
CACTACTCAGCGACCTCCAACACACAAGCAGGGAGCAGATACTGGCTTAACTATGCGGCATCAGAGCAGA
TTGTACTGAGAGTGCACCATAGGGGATCGGGAGATCTCCCGATCCGTCGACGTCAGGTGGCACTTTTCGG
GGAAATGTGCGCGGAACCCCTATTTGTTTATTTTTCTAAATACATTCAAATATGTATCCGCTCATGAGAC
AATAACCCTGATAAATGCTTCAATAATATTGAAAAAGGAAGAGTATGAGTATTCAACATTTCCGTGTCGC
CCTTATTCCCTTTTTTGCGGCATTTTGCCTTCCTGTTTTTGCTCACCCAGAAACGCTGGTGAAAGTAAAA
GATGCTGAAGATCAGTTGGGTGCACGAGTGGGTTACATCGAACTGGATCTCAACAGCGGTAAGATCCTTG
AGAGTTTTCGCCCCGAAGAACGTTTTCCAATGATGAGCACTTTTAAAGTTCTGCTATGTGGCGCGGTATT
ATCCCGTATTGACGCCGGGCAAGAGCAACTCGGTCGCCGCATACACTATTCTCAGAATGACTTGGTTGAG
TACTCACCAGTCACAGAAAAGCATCTTACGGATGGCATGACAGTAAGAGAATTATGCAGTGCTGCCATAA
CCATGAGTGATAACACTGCGGCCAACTTACTTCTGACAACGATCGGAGGACCGAAGGAGCTAACCGCTTT
TTTGCACAACATGGGGGATCATGTAACTCGCCTTGATCGTTGGGAACCGGAGCTGAATGAAGCCATACCA
AACGACGAGCGTGACACCACGATGCCTGTAGCAATGGCAACAACGTTGCGCAAACTATTAACTGGCGAAC
TACTTACTCTAGCTTCCCGGCAACAATTAATAGACTGGATGGAGGCGGATAAAGTTGCAGGACCACTTCT
GCGCTCGGCCCTTCCGGCTGGCTGGTTTATTGCTGATAAATCTGGAGCCGGTGAGCGTGGGTCTCGCGGT
ATCATTGCAGCACTGGGGCCAGATGGTAAGCCCTCCCGTATCGTAGTTATCTACACGACGGGGAGTCAGG
CAACTATGGATGAACGAAATAGACAGATCGCTGAGATAGGTGCCTCACTGATTAAGCATTGGTAACTGTC
AGACCAAGTTTACTCATATATACTTTAGATTGATTTAAAACTTCATTTTTAATTTAAAAGGATCTAGGTG
AAGATCCTTTTTGATAATCTCATGACCAAAATCCCTTAACGTGAGTTTTCGTTCCACTGAGCGTCAGACC
CCGTAGAAAAGATCAAAGGATCTTCTTGAGATCCTTTTTTTCTGCGCGTAATCTGCTGCTTGCAAACAAA
AAAACCACCGCTACCAGCGGTGGTTTGTTTGCCGGATCAAGAGCTACCAACTCTTTTTCCGAAGGTAACT
GGCTTCAGCAGAGCGCAGATACCAAATACTGTTCTTCTAGTGTAGCCGTAGTTAGGCCACCACTTCAAGA
ACTCTGTAGCACCGCCTACATACCTCGCTCTGCTAATCCTGTTACCAGTGGCTGCTGCCAGTGGCGATAA
GTCGTGTCTTACCGGGTTGGACTCAAGACGATAGTTACCGGATAAGGCGCAGCGGTCGGGCTGAACGGGG
GGTTCGTGCACACAGCCCAGCTTGGAGCGAACGACCTACACCGAACTGAGATACCTACAGCGTGAGCTAT
GAGAAAGCGCCACGCTTCCCGAAGGGAGAAAGGCGGACAGGTATCCGGTAAGCGGCAGGGTCGGAACAGG
AGAGCGCACGAGGGAGCTTCCAGGGGGAAACGCCTGGTATCTTTATAGTCCTGTCGGGTTTCGCCACCTC
TGACTTGAGCGTCGATTTTTGTGATGCTCGTCAGGGGGGCGGAGCCTATGGAAAAACGCCAGCAACGCGG
CCTTTTTACGGTTCCTGGCCTTTTGCTGGCCTTTTGCTCACATGTTCTTTCCTGCGTTATCCCCTGATTC
TGTGGATAACCGTATTACCGCCTTTGAGTGAGCTGATACCGCTCGCCGCAGCCGAACGACCGAGCGCAGC
GAGTCAGTGAGCGAGGAAGCGGAAGAGCGCCCAATACGCAAACCGCCTCTCCCCGCGCGTTGGCCGATTC
ATTAATGCAGCTGGCACGACAGGTTTCCCGACTGGAAAGCGGGCAGTGAGCGCAACGCAATTAATGTGAG
TTAGCTCACTCATTAGGCACCCCAGGCTTTACACTTTATGCTTCCGGCTCGTATGTTGTGTGGAATTGTG
AGCGGATAACAATTTCACACAGGAAACAGCTATGACCATGATTACGCCAAGCTCTAGCTAGAGGTCGACG
GTATACAGACATGATAAGATACATTGATGAGTTTGGACAAACCACAACTAGAATGCAGTGAAAAAAATGC
TTTATTTGTGAAATTTGTGATGCTATTGCTTTATTTGTAACCATTATAAGCTGCAATAAACAAGTTGGGG
TGGGCGAAGAACTCCAGCATGAGATCCCCGCGCTGGAGGATCATCCAGCCGGCGTCCCGGAAAACGATTC
CGAAGCCCAACCTTTCATAGAAGGCGGCGGTGGAATCGAAATCTCGTAGTACGTGCTATTCCTTTGCCCT
CGGACGAGTGCTGGGGCGTCGGTTTCCACTATCGGCGAGTACTTCTACACAGCCATCGGTCCAGACGGCC
GCGCTTCTGCGGGCGATTTGTGTACGCCCGACAGTCCCGGCTCCGGATCGGACGATTGCGTCGCATCGAC
CCTGCGCCCAAGCTGCATCATCGAAATTGCCGTCAACCAAGCTCTGATAGAGTTGGTCAAGACCAATGCG
GAGCATATACGCCCGGAGCCGCGGCGATCCTGCAAGCTCCGGATGCCTCCGCTCGAAGTAGCGCGTCTGC
TGCTCCATACAAGCCAACCACGGCCTCCAGAAGAAGATGTTGGCGACCTCGTATTGGGAATCCCCGAACA
TCGCCTCGCTCCAGTCAATGACCGCTGTTATGCGGCCATTGTCCGTCAGGACATTGTTGGAGCCGAAATC
CGCGTGCACGAGGTGCCGGACTTCGGGGCAGTCCTCGGCCCAAAGCATCAGCTCATCGAGAGCCTGCGCG
ACGGACGCACTGACGGTGTCGTCCATCACAGTTTGCCAGTGATACACATGGGGATCAGCAATCGCGCATA
TGAAATCACGCCATGTAGTGTATTGACCGATTCCTTGCGGTCCGAATGGGCCGAACCCGCTCGTCTGGCT
AAGATCGGCCGCAGCGATCGCATCCATGGCCTCCGCGACCGGCTGCAGAACAGCGGGCAGTTCGGTTTCA
GGCAGGTCTTGCAACGTGACACCCTGTGCACGGCGGGAGATGCAATAGGTCAGGCTCTCGCTGAATTCCC
CAATGTCAAGCACTTCCGGAATCGGGAGCGCGGCCGATGCAAAGTGCCGATAAACATAACGATCTTTGTA
GAAACCATCGGCGCAGCTATTTACCCGCAGGACATATCCACGCCCTCCTACATCGAAGCTGAAAGCACGA
GATTCTTCGCCCTCCGAGAGCTGCATCAGGTCGGAGACGCTGTCGAACTTTTCGATCAGAAACTTCTCGA
CAGACGTCGCGGTGAGTTCAGGCTTT
Features (pLannotate 1.2.2; 27 found; start..end, strand, type, name):
     10..57      -  protein_bind   FRT: FLP-mediated recombination occurs in the 8-bp core sequence TCTAGAAA (Turan and Bode, 2011). FLP recombinase from the Saccharomyces cerevisiae 2μ plasmid
     62..295     -  rep_origin     f1 ori (fragment) (sequence partly withheld): f1 bacteriophage origin of replication; arrow indicates direction of (+) strand synthesis
    316..337     -  promoter       SV40 promoter (fragment): SV40 enhancer and early promoter
    341..565     -  polyA_signal   bGH poly(A) signal: bovine growth hormone polyadenylation signal
    642..666     +  protein_bind   attB2: mutant version of attB; recombination site for the Gateway® BP reaction BP Clonase™
    668..1384    -  CDS            EGFP: EGFP is a basic (constitutively fluorescent) green fluorescent protein published in 1996, derived from Aequorea victoria. It is reported to be a rapidly-maturing weak dimer with moderate acid sensitivity.
   1390..1414    -  protein_bind   attB1: mutant version of attB; recombination site for the Gateway® BP reaction BP Clonase™
   1428..1450    -  CDS            Strep-Tag II (fragment): peptide that binds Strep-Tactin®, an engineered form of streptavidin
   1491..1510    -  CDS            Strep-Tag II (fragment): peptide that binds Strep-Tactin®, an engineered form of streptavidin
   1542..1567    -  CDS            3xHA (fragment): three tandem HA epitope tags
   1571..2083    -  CDS            BioID2 (fragment): promiscuous R40G mutant of a biotin protein ligase from Aquifex aeolicus (Kim et al., 2016)
   2243..2276    -  promoter       TRE3GV promoter (fragment): 3rd-generation Tet-responsive promoter that can be activated by binding of Tet-On® 3G, optimized for retroviral and lentiviral vectors
   2284..2303    -  promoter       PLtetO-1 promoter (fragment): modified phage lambda PL promoter with tet operator sites (Lutz and Bujard, 1997)
   2305..2324    -  promoter       PLtetO-1 promoter (fragment): modified phage lambda PL promoter with tet operator sites (Lutz and Bujard, 1997)
   2326..2529    -  promoter       CMV promoter: human cytomegalovirus (CMV) immediate early promoter
   2530..2909    -  enhancer       CMV enhancer: human cytomegalovirus immediate early enhancer
   3064..3116    +  misc_feature   bom (fragment): basis of mobility region from pBR322
   3175..3279    +  promoter       AmpR promoter: bla
   3280..4140    +  CDS            AmpR: β-lactamase; bla; confers resistance to ampicillin, carbenicillin, and related antibiotics
   4311..4899    +  rep_origin     ori: high-copy-number ColE1/pMB1/pBR322/pUC origin of replication
   5082..5174    +  CDS            lacI (fragment): lac repressor; lacI; The lac repressor binds to the lac operator to inhibit transcription in E. coli. This inhibition can be relieved by adding lactose or isopropyl-β-D-thiogalactopyranoside (IPTG).
   5187..5208    +  protein_bind   CAP binding site: CAP binding activates transcription in the presence of cAMP. E. coli catabolite activator protein
   5223..5253    +  promoter       lac promoter: promoter for the E. coli lac operon
   5261..5277    +  protein_bind   lac operator: The lac repressor binds to the lac operator to inhibit transcription in E. coli. This inhibition can be relieved by adding lactose or isopropyl-β-D-thiogalactopyranoside (IPTG). lac repressor encoded by lacI
   5350..5471    -  polyA_signal   SV40 poly(A) signal: SV40 polyadenylation signal
   5466..5591    -  CDS            ble (fragment): BLE_KLEPN - Experimental evidence at protein level: Swiss-Prot protein existence level 1. Binding protein with a strong affinity to the bleomycin family of antibiotics. Binds to CL990; an antimitotic-antibiotic compound. From Klebsiella pneumoniae.
   5601..2       -  CDS            HygR (across the origin): aminoglycoside phosphotransferase from E. coli; aph(4)-Ia; confers resistance to hygromycin
