[The description below was written by a language model from this plasmid's Addgene catalogue record and pLannotate feature annotations shown in this document.]
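Description:
MAC3-N-GFP-Myr is a 6.6 kb mammalian expression plasmid built on the MAC3-tag-N backbone. It places an N-terminal MAC3 tag on EGFP, which the record describes as carrying a 3' myristoylation sequence. It is maintained in E. coli through a high-copy ColE1/pUC-type origin and an ampicillin resistance gene. A fragment of the f1 origin and residual lac regulatory elements are also present.

The expression cassette is driven by the CMV enhancer and promoter. These are followed by short matches to tet operator-containing promoters, which suggest a tetracycline-regulatable CMV/TetO arrangement, although the catalogue lists the promoter simply as CMV. Downstream, the annotated tag region comprises a fragment matching the BioID2 promiscuous biotin ligase, an HA epitope and two Strep-Tag II fragments. This combination allows both proximity-dependent biotinylation and Strep-based affinity purification from one fusion. The 717 bp EGFP coding sequence sits between Gateway attB1 and attB2 sites, consistent with recombinational insertion even though the record lists restriction cloning, and it terminates at a bGH polyadenylation signal. The feature table does not annotate the myristoylation motif separately, and the stated insert size matches EGFP alone.

An FRT site lies directly next to a hygromycin resistance gene that is followed by an SV40 poly(A) signal. Only a short fragment of the SV40 promoter is annotated nearby. This layout is typical of vectors designed for Flp-mediated integration into a genomic FRT landing site, with hygromycin selection of isogenic stable lines. The associated publication covers protein interaction analysis with MAC-tag approaches, so this localised GFP fusion most plausibly serves as a control or reference bait in such experiments, though the record does not say so.
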