Addgene plasmid #222608: MAC3-N-GFP-Myr
Purpose: Expression of MAC3-tagged GFP-Myr (N-terminal)
Depositing lab: Markku Varjosalo. Depositing organization: University of Helsinki, Institute of Biotechnology. Publication: Analyzing Protein Interactions by MAC-Tag Approaches. Liu X, Salokas K, Keskitalo S, Martinez-Botia P, Varjosalo M. Methods Mol Biol. 2023;2690:281-297. doi: 10.1007/978-1-0716-3327-4_24. PubMed 37450155.
Backbone
  Vector backbone: MAC3-tag-N (Addgene #185482)
  Vector type: Mammalian Expression, Bacterial Expression
Growth in bacteria
  Bacterial resistance: Ampicillin, 100 μg/mL
  Growth temperature: 37°C
  Growth strain: DH5alpha
  Copy number: High Copy
Gene/Insert
  Gene/Insert name: EGFP and 3' myristoylation sequence (Myr)
  Species: Synthetic
  Insert size (bp): 717
  Promoter: CMV
  Tag / fusion protein: MAC3 (N terminal on insert)
  Cloning method: Restriction Enzyme; 5′ cloning site Unknown (unknown if destroyed)
Terms and licenses: Academic/Nonprofit Terms; Industry Terms
How to cite: MAC3-N-GFP-Myr was a gift from Markku Varjosalo (Addgene plasmid # 222608 ; http://n2t.net/addgene:222608 ; RRID:Addgene_222608)
